Addgene plasmid #108247: Fuw-AcrIIA4-P2A-GFP
Purpose: Lentiviral vector to express AcrIIA4-P2A-GFP
Depositing lab: Rudolf Jaenisch. Depositing organization: Whitehead Institute for Biomedical Research. Publication: Rescue of Fragile X Syndrome Neurons by DNA Methylation Editing of the FMR1 Gene. Liu XS, Wu H, Krzisch M, Wu X, Graef J, Muffat J, Hnisz D, Li CH, Yuan B, Xu C, Li Y, Vershkov D, Cacace A, Young RA, Jaenisch R. Cell. 2018 Feb 8. pii: S0092-8674(18)30049-7. doi: 10.1016/j.cell.2018.01.012. PubMed 29456084.
Backbone
  Vector backbone: Fuw
  Backbone size w/o insert (bp): 10043
  Total vector size (bp): 10331
  Modifications to backbone: Fuw-HA-P2A-EGFP
  Vector type: Mammalian Expression, Lentiviral
  Selectable markers: Zeo marker is outside the LTRs and will not be packaged into virus
Growth in bacteria
  Bacterial resistance: Ampicillin, 100 μg/mL
  Growth temperature: 30°C
  Growth strain: NEB Stable
  Copy number: High Copy
Gene/Insert
  Gene/Insert name: AcrIIA4-NLS-HA
  Species: Synthetic
  Insert size (bp): 288
  Entrez Gene: NEWENTRY
  Promoter: Ubc
  Tag / fusion protein: HA
  Cloning method: Restriction Enzyme; 5′ cloning site BamHI (not destroyed); 3′ cloning site EcoRI (not destroyed)
  Sequencing primers: 5′ aactatgcgctcggg; 3′ taaagcagcgtatcc
Terms and licenses: Academic/Nonprofit Terms; Industry Terms: Not Available to Industry
Depositor comments: The sequence of AcrIIA4 was reported by Joseph Bondy-Denomy's laboratory "Inhibition of CRISPR-Cas9 with Bacteriophage Proteins", Cell, 2016.
How to cite: Fuw-AcrIIA4-P2A-GFP was a gift from Rudolf Jaenisch (Addgene plasmid # 108247 ; http://n2t.net/addgene:108247 ; RRID:Addgene_108247)
