[The description below was written by a language model from this plasmid's Addgene catalogue record, the feature table of its GenBank file and pLannotate feature annotations shown in this document.]
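Description:
Fuw-AcrIIA4-P2A-GFP is a third-generation-style, self-inactivating HIV-1 lentiviral transfer vector built on the FUW backbone for expression in mammalian cells. It replicates in E. coli from a high-copy ColE1/pUC-type origin under ampicillin selection, and also carries an f1 origin. A CMV enhancer/promoter replaces the 5′ U3 region to drive genomic RNA transcription in packaging cells. It is followed by the R-U5 portion of the LTR, the Ψ packaging signal with a gag fragment, the Rev response element and the cPPT/CTS flap. A U3-deleted 3′ LTR and a bGH polyadenylation signal close the viral unit. An SV40/EM7-driven Zeocin (bleomycin) resistance cassette lies outside the LTRs, so it is not packaged into virus and cannot be used to select transduced cells.

The payload is driven by the human ubiquitin C promoter with its intron. It encodes a synthetic AcrIIA4, a bacteriophage-derived anti-CRISPR protein that inhibits Cas9, fused to a nuclear localisation signal and an HA tag. A P2A peptide then links it to an NLS-bearing eGFP, and a WPRE downstream enhances transcript expression. Ribosomal skipping at the P2A yields separate inhibitor and fluorescent proteins from one transcript, so GFP marks the cells expressing AcrIIA4. The automated annotation labels the fluorescent protein as an EBFP fragment, but the depositor's record identifies it as eGFP. The sequenced record is also slightly shorter than the depositor's map (10,259 versus 10,331 nt).

The stated purpose is lentiviral delivery of AcrIIA4-P2A-GFP. The associated study concerns DNA methylation editing of FMR1, which suggests use in blocking Cas9 or dCas9 activity in transduced cells, although the record does not spell out that application.
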