LOCUS       FUW_Ubc_AcrllA4_ 10331 bp ds-DNA circular 17-NOV-2017
DEFINITION  cloning vector.
KEYWORDS    CAGGS promoter; amp resistant; HIV LTR; WRE; zeocin; human ubiquitin
            promoter enhancer; human ubiquitin intron; lentivirus.
SOURCE
  ORGANISM
COMMENT
COMMENT
COMMENT     ApEinfo:methylated:0
FEATURES             Location/Qualifiers
     promoter        212..816
                     /vntifkey="29"
                     /label=CMV\promoter/enhancer
                     /ApEinfo_fwdcolor=pink
                     /ApEinfo_revcolor=pink
                     /ApEinfo_graphicformat=arrow_data {{0 1 2 0 0 -1} {} 0}
     width           5
     offset          0
     LTR             835..1509
                     /vntifkey="19"
                     /label=5'\HIVR-U5
                     /ApEinfo_fwdcolor=#ff80c0
                     /ApEinfo_revcolor=pink
                     /ApEinfo_graphicformat=arrow_data {{0 1 2 0 0 -1} {} 0}
     width           5
     offset          0
     misc_binding    1533..2390
                     /vntifkey="20"
                     /label=HIV\rev\response\element
                     /ApEinfo_fwdcolor=pink
                     /ApEinfo_revcolor=pink
                     /ApEinfo_graphicformat=arrow_data {{0 1 2 0 0 -1} {} 0}
     width           5
     offset          0
     misc_binding    2416..2593
                     /vntifkey="20"
                     /label=HIV\flap/nuclear\import\signal
                     /ApEinfo_fwdcolor=pink
                     /ApEinfo_revcolor=pink
                     /ApEinfo_graphicformat=arrow_data {{0 1 2 0 0 -1} {} 0}
     width           5
     offset          0
     promoter        2622..3144
                     /vntifkey="29"
                     /label=human\ubiquitin\promoter/enhancer
                     /ApEinfo_fwdcolor=pink
                     /ApEinfo_revcolor=pink
                     /ApEinfo_graphicformat=arrow_data {{0 1 2 0 0 -1} {} 0}
     width           5
     offset          0
     intron          3145..3833
                     /vntifkey="15"
                     /label=human\ubiquitin\intron
                     /ApEinfo_fwdcolor=pink
                     /ApEinfo_revcolor=pink
                     /ApEinfo_graphicformat=arrow_data {{0 1 2 0 0 -1} {} 0}
     width           5
     offset          0
     misc_feature    5023..5611
                     /vntifkey="21"
                     /label=WRE
                     /ApEinfo_fwdcolor=#400080
                     /ApEinfo_revcolor=green
                     /ApEinfo_graphicformat=arrow_data {{0 1 2 0 0 -1} {} 0}
     width           5
     offset          0
     LTR             5627..6322
                     /vntifkey="19"
                     /label=HIV\delU3RdelU5
                     /ApEinfo_fwdcolor=pink
                     /ApEinfo_revcolor=pink
                     /ApEinfo_graphicformat=arrow_data {{0 1 2 0 0 -1} {} 0}
     width           5
     offset          0
     misc_marker     7502..7875
                     /vntifkey="22"
                     /label=ZEO
                     /ApEinfo_fwdcolor=pink
                     /ApEinfo_revcolor=pink
                     /ApEinfo_graphicformat=arrow_data {{0 1 2 0 0 -1} {} 0}
     width           5
     offset          0
     misc_marker     9341..10199
                     /vntifkey="22"
                     /label=AMP
                     /ApEinfo_fwdcolor=pink
                     /ApEinfo_revcolor=pink
                     /ApEinfo_graphicformat=arrow_data {{0 1 2 0 0 -1} {} 0}
     width           5
     offset          0
     misc_feature    3686..3700
                     /label=SL-53 sequencing primer
                     /ApEinfo_fwdcolor=#008080
                     /ApEinfo_revcolor=green
                     /ApEinfo_graphicformat=arrow_data {{0 1 2 0 0 -1} {} 0}
     width           5
     offset          0
     misc_feature    5098..5112
                     /label=SL-54 sequencing primer rev
                     /ApEinfo_fwdcolor=#008080
                     /ApEinfo_revcolor=green
                     /ApEinfo_graphicformat=arrow_data {{0 1 2 0 0 -1} {} 0}
     width           5
     offset          0
     misc_feature    4162..4191
                     /label=HA tag
                     /ApEinfo_fwdcolor=#80ffff
                     /ApEinfo_revcolor=green
                     /ApEinfo_graphicformat=arrow_data {{0 1 2 0 0 -1} {} 0}
     width           5
     offset          0
     misc_feature    3856..3861
                     /label=XbaI
                     /ApEinfo_fwdcolor=#ff0000
                     /ApEinfo_revcolor=green
                     /ApEinfo_graphicformat=arrow_data {{0 1 2 0 0 -1} {} 0}
     width           5
     offset          0
     misc_feature    4192..4248
                     /label=P2A
                     /ApEinfo_fwdcolor=#ff8040
                     /ApEinfo_revcolor=green
                     /ApEinfo_graphicformat=arrow_data {{0 1 2 0 0 -1} {} 0}
     width           5
     offset          0
     misc_feature    4249..5001
                     /label=NLS-eGFP ORF
                     /ApEinfo_fwdcolor=#b7efff
                     /ApEinfo_revcolor=green
                     /ApEinfo_graphicformat=arrow_data {{0 1 2 0 0 -1} {} 0}
     width           5
     offset          0
     misc_feature    4252..4272
                     /label=NLS
                     /ApEinfo_fwdcolor=#00ff40
                     /ApEinfo_revcolor=green
                     /ApEinfo_graphicformat=arrow_data {{0 1 2 0 0 -1} {} 0}
     width           5
     offset          0
     misc_feature    3874..4111
                     /label=AcrllA4 (Cas9 inhibitor)
                     /ApEinfo_fwdcolor=#ff00ff
                     /ApEinfo_revcolor=green
                     /ApEinfo_graphicformat=arrow_data {{0 1 2 0 0 -1} {} 0}
     width           5
     offset          0
     misc_feature    4112..4134
                     /label=AcrllA4 (Cas9 inhibitor)(1)
                     /ApEinfo_label=AcrllA4 (Cas9 inhibitor)
                     /ApEinfo_fwdcolor=#ff00ff
                     /ApEinfo_revcolor=green
                     /ApEinfo_graphicformat=arrow_data {{0 1 2 0 0 -1} {} 0}
     width           5
     offset          0
     misc_feature    3968..3991
                     /label=qPCR For
                     /ApEinfo_fwdcolor=cyan
                     /ApEinfo_revcolor=green
                     /ApEinfo_graphicformat=arrow_data {{0 1 2 0 0 -1} {} 0}
     width           5
     offset          0
     misc_feature    join(4112..4134,4156..4156)
                     /label=qPCR rev
                     /ApEinfo_fwdcolor=cyan
                     /ApEinfo_revcolor=green
                     /ApEinfo_graphicformat=arrow_data {{0 1 2 0 0 -1} {} 0}
     width           5
     offset          0
     misc_feature    5002..5004
                     /label=Stop
                     /ApEinfo_fwdcolor=#ff0000
                     /ApEinfo_revcolor=green
                     /ApEinfo_graphicformat=arrow_data {{0 1 2 0 0 -1} {} 0}
     width           5
     offset          0
     misc_feature    4135..4155
                     /label=NLS-eGFP ORF(1)
                     /ApEinfo_label=NLS-eGFP ORF
                     /ApEinfo_fwdcolor=#b7efff
                     /ApEinfo_revcolor=green
                     /ApEinfo_graphicformat=arrow_data {{0 1 2 0 0 -1} {} 0}
     width           5
     offset          0
     misc_feature    4135..4155
                     /label=NLS(1)
                     /ApEinfo_label=NLS
                     /ApEinfo_fwdcolor=#00ff40
                     /ApEinfo_revcolor=green
                     /ApEinfo_graphicformat=arrow_data {{0 1 2 0 0 -1} {} 0}
     width           5
     offset          0
ORIGIN
        1 gtcgacggat cgggagatct cccgatcccc tatggtgcac tctcagtaca atctgctctg
       61 atgccgcata gttaagccag tatctgctcc ctgcttgtgt gttggaggtc gctgagtagt
      121 gcgcgagcaa aatttaagct acaacaaggc aaggcttgac cgacaattgc atgaagaatc
      181 tgcttagggt taggcgtttt gcgctgcttc gcgatgtacg ggccagatat acgcgttgac
      241 attgattatt gactagttat taatagtaat caattacggg gtcattagtt catagcccat
      301 atatggagtt ccgcgttaca taacttacgg taaatggccc gcctggctga ccgcccaacg
      361 acccccgccc attgacgtca ataatgacgt atgttcccat agtaacgcca atagggactt
      421 tccattgacg tcaatgggtg gagtatttac ggtaaactgc ccacttggca gtacatcaag
      481 tgtatcatat gccaagtacg ccccctattg acgtcaatga cggtaaatgg cccgcctggc
      541 attatgccca gtacatgacc ttatgggact ttcctacttg gcagtacatc tacgtattag
      601 tcatcgctat taccatggtg atgcggtttt ggcagtacat caatgggcgt ggatagcggt
      661 ttgactcacg gggatttcca agtctccacc ccattgacgt caatgggagt ttgttttggc
      721 accaaaatca acgggacttt ccaaaatgtc gtaacaactc cgccccattg acgcaaatgg
      781 gcggtaggcg tgtacggtgg gaggtctata taagcagcgc gttttgcctg tactgggtct
      841 ctctggttag accagatctg agcctgggag ctctctggct aactagggaa cccactgctt
      901 aagcctcaat aaagcttgcc ttgagtgctt caagtagtgt gtgcccgtct gttgtgtgac
      961 tctggtaact agagatccct cagacccttt tagtcagtgt ggaaaatctc tagcagtggc
     1021 gcccgaacag ggacttgaaa gcgaaaggga aaccagagga gctctctcga cgcaggactc
     1081 ggcttgctga agcgcgcacg gcaagaggcg aggggcggcg actggtgagt acgccaaaaa
     1141 ttttgactag cggaggctag aaggagagag atgggtgcga gagcgtcagt attaagcggg
     1201 ggagaattag atcgcgatgg gaaaaaattc ggttaaggcc agggggaaag aaaaaatata
     1261 aattaaaaca tatagtatgg gcaagcaggg agctagaacg attcgcagtt aatcctggcc
     1321 tgttagaaac atcagaaggc tgtagacaaa tactgggaca gctacaacca tcccttcaga
     1381 caggatcaga agaacttaga tcattatata atacagtagc aaccctctat tgtgtgcatc
     1441 aaaggataga gataaaagac accaaggaag ctttagacaa gatagaggaa gagcaaaaca
     1501 aaagtaagac caccgcacag caagcggccg ctgatcttca gacctggagg aggagatatg
     1561 agggacaatt ggagaagtga attatataaa tataaagtag taaaaattga accattagga
     1621 gtagcaccca ccaaggcaaa gagaagagtg gtgcagagag aaaaaagagc agtgggaata
     1681 ggagctttgt tccttgggtt cttgggagca gcaggaagca ctatgggcgc agcgtcaatg
     1741 acgctgacgg tacaggccag acaattattg tctggtatag tgcagcagca gaacaatttg
     1801 ctgagggcta ttgaggcgca acagcatctg ttgcaactca cagtctgggg catcaagcag
     1861 ctccaggcaa gaatcctggc tgtggaaaga tacctaaagg atcaacagct cctggggatt
     1921 tggggttgct ctggaaaact catttgcacc actgctgtgc cttggaatgc tagttggagt
     1981 aataaatctc tggaacagat ttggaatcac acgacctgga tggagtggga cagagaaatt
     2041 aacaattaca caagcttaat acactcctta attgaagaat cgcaaaacca gcaagaaaag
     2101 aatgaacaag aattattgga attagataaa tgggcaagtt tgtggaattg gtttaacata
     2161 acaaattggc tgtggtatat aaaattattc ataatgatag taggaggctt ggtaggttta
     2221 agaatagttt ttgctgtact ttctatagtg aatagagtta ggcagggata ttcaccatta
     2281 tcgtttcaga cccacctccc aaccccgagg ggacccgaca ggcccgaagg aatagaagaa
     2341 gaaggtggag agagagacag agacagatcc attcgattag tgaacggatc ggcactgcgt
     2401 gcgccaattc tgcagacaaa tggcagtatt catccacaat tttaaaagaa aaggggggat
     2461 tggggggtac agtgcagggg aaagaatagt agacataata gcaacagaca tacaaactaa
     2521 agaattacaa aaacaaatta caaaaattca aaattttcgg gtttattaca gggacagcag
     2581 agatccagtt tggttaatta acccgtgtcg gctccagatc tggcctccgc gccgggtttt
     2641 ggcgcctccc gcgggcgccc ccctcctcac ggcgagcgct gccacgtcag acgaagggcg
     2701 cagcgagcgt cctgatcctt ccgcccggac gctcaggaca gcggcccgct gctcataaga
     2761 ctcggcctta gaaccccagt atcagcagaa ggacatttta ggacgggact tgggtgactc
     2821 tagggcactg gttttctttc cagagagcgg aacaggcgag gaaaagtagt cccttctcgg
     2881 cgattctgcg gagggatctc cgtggggcgg tgaacgccga tgattatata aggacgcgcc
     2941 gggtgtggca cagctagttc cgtcgcagcc gggatttggg tcgcggttct tgtttgtgga
     3001 tcgctgtgat cgtcacttgg tgagtagcgg gctgctgggc tggccggggc tttcgtggcc
     3061 gccgggccgc tcggtgggac ggaagcgtgt ggagagaccg ccaagggctg tagtctgggt
     3121 ccgcgagcaa ggttgccctg aactgggggt tggggggagc gcagcaaaat ggcggctgtt
     3181 cccgagtctt gaatggaaga cgcttgtgag gcgggctgtg aggtcgttga aacaaggtgg
     3241 ggggcatggt gggcggcaag aacccaaggt cttgaggcct tcgctaatgc gggaaagctc
     3301 ttattcgggt gagatgggct ggggcaccat ctggggaccc tgacgtgaag tttgtcactg
     3361 actggagaac tcggtttgtc gtctgttgcg ggggcggcag ttatggcggt gccgttgggc
     3421 agtgcacccg tacctttggg agcgcgcgcc ctcgtcgtgt cgtgacgtca cccgttctgt
     3481 tggcttataa tgcagggtgg ggccacctgc cggtaggtgt gcggtaggct tttctccgtc
     3541 gcaggacgca gggttcgggc ctagggtagg ctctcctgaa tcgacaggcg ccggacctct
     3601 ggtgagggga gggataagtg aggcgtcagt ttctttggtc ggttttatgt acctatcttc
     3661 ttaagtagct gaagctccgg ttttgaacta tgcgctcggg gttggcgagt gtgttttgtg
     3721 aagtttttta ggcacctttt gaaatgtaat catttgggtc aatatgtaat tttcagtgtt
     3781 agactagtaa attgtccgct aaattctggc cgtttttggc ttttttgtta gacgaagctt
     3841 gggctgcagg tcgacTCTAG Aggatccgcc accatgaaca ttaacgacct catacgagag
     3901 attaagaaca aagattacac cgtcaaactg tcaggaactg atagtaactc aatcacccag
     3961 cttattatca gggtaaacaa tgatgggaat gaatatgtga tatctgagag cgaaaacgag
     4021 tctatcgtcg agaaattcat ttccgctttt aagaacgggt ggaatcagga atatgaggat
     4081 gaagaagaat tttacaatga catgcagacg atcacgttga aaagtgaact gaacCCTAAG
     4141 AAGAAGAGGA AGGTTgaatt cGCATACCCC TACGACGTCC CCGACTACGC CGCCACGAAC
     4201 TTCTCTCTGT TAAAGCAAGC AGGAGATGTT GAAGAAAACC CCGGGCCTAT GCCTAAGAAG
     4261 AAGAGGAAGG TTGCCGACCC CCCTCTGGTG AGCAAGGGCG AGGAGCTGTT CACCGGGGTG
     4321 GTGCCCATCC TGGTCGAGCT GGACGGCGAC GTAAACGGCC ACAAGTTCAG CGTGTCCGGC
     4381 GAGGGCGAGG GCGATGCCAC CTACGGCAAG CTGACCCTGA AGTTCATCTG CACCACCGGC
     4441 AAGCTGCCCG TGCCCTGGCC CACCCTCGTG ACCACCCTGA CCTACGGCGT GCAGTGCTTC
     4501 AGCCGCTACC CCGACCACAT GAAGCAGCAC GACTTCTTCA AGTCCGCCAT GCCCGAAGGC
     4561 TACGTCCAGG AGCGCACCAT CTTCTTCAAG GACGACGGCA ACTACAAGAC CCGCGCCGAG
     4621 GTGAAGTTCG AGGGCGACAC CCTGGTGAAC CGCATCGAGC TGAAGGGCAT CGACTTCAAG
     4681 GAGGACGGCA ACATCCTGGG GCACAAGCTG GAGTACAACT ACAACAGCCA CAACGTCTAT
     4741 ATCATGGCCG ACAAGCAGAA GAACGGCATC AAGGTGAACT TCAAGATCCG CCACAACATC
     4801 GAGGACGGCA GCGTGCAGCT CGCCGACCAC TACCAGCAGA ACACCCCCAT CGGCGACGGC
     4861 CCCGTGCTGC TGCCCGACAA CCACTACCTG AGCACCCAGT CCGCCCTGAG CAAAGACCCC
     4921 AACGAGAAGC GCGATCACAT GGTCCTGCTG GAGTTCGTGA CCGCCGCCGG GATCACTCTC
     4981 GGCATGGACG AGCTGTACAA GTGAgatatc aagcttatcg ataatcaacc tctggattac
     5041 aaaatttgtg aaagattgac tggtattctt aactatgttg ctccttttac gctatgtgga
     5101 tacgctgctt taatgccttt gtatcatgct attgcttccc gtatggcttt cattttctcc
     5161 tccttgtata aatcctggtt gctgtctctt tatgaggagt tgtggcccgt tgtcaggcaa
     5221 cgtggcgtgg tgtgcactgt gtttgctgac gcaaccccca ctggttgggg cattgccacc
     5281 acctgtcagc tcctttccgg gactttcgct ttccccctcc ctattgccac ggcggaactc
     5341 atcgccgcct gccttgcccg ctgctggaca ggggctcggc tgttgggcac tgacaattcc
     5401 gtggtgttgt cggggaaatc atcgtccttt ccttggctgc tcgcctgtgt tgccacctgg
     5461 attctgcgcg ggacgtcctt ctgctacgtc ccttcggccc tcaatccagc ggaccttcct
     5521 tcccgcggcc tgctgccggc tctgcggcct cttccgcgtc ttcgccttcg ccctcagacg
     5581 agtcggatct ccctttgggc cgcctccccg catcgatacc gtcgacctcg agacctagaa
     5641 aaacatggag caatcacaag tagcaataca gcagctacca atgctgattg tgcctggcta
     5701 gaagcacaag aggaggagga ggtgggtttt ccagtcacac ctcaggtacc tttaagacca
     5761 atgacttaca aggcagctgt agatcttagc cactttttaa aagaaaaggg gggactggaa
     5821 gggctaattc actcccaacg aagacaagat atccttgatc tgtggatcta ccacacacaa
     5881 ggctacttcc ctgattggca gaactacaca ccagggccag ggatcagata tccactgacc
     5941 tttggatggt gctacaagct agtaccagtt gagcaagaga aggtagaaga agccaatgaa
     6001 ggagagaaca cccgcttgtt acaccctgtg agcctgcatg ggatggatga cccggagaga
     6061 gaagtattag agtggaggtt tgacagccgc ctagcatttc atcacatggc ccgagagctg
     6121 catccggact gtactgggtc tctctggtta gaccagatct gagcctggga gctctctggc
     6181 taactaggga acccactgct taagcctcaa taaagcttgc cttgagtgct tcaagtagtg
     6241 tgtgcccgtc tgttgtgtga ctctggtaac tagagatccc tcagaccctt ttagtcagtg
     6301 tggaaaatct ctagcagggc ccgtttaaac ccgctgatca gcctcgactg tgccttctag
     6361 ttgccagcca tctgttgttt gcccctcccc cgtgccttcc ttgaccctgg aaggtgccac
     6421 tcccactgtc ctttcctaat aaaatgagga aattgcatcg cattgtctga gtaggtgtca
     6481 ttctattctg gggggtgggg tggggcagga cagcaagggg gaggattggg aagacaatag
     6541 caggcatgct ggggatgcgg tgggctctat ggcttctgag gcggaaagaa ccagctgggg
     6601 ctctaggggg tatccccnnn nnnnnnnnnn nnnnnnnnnn nnnnnnnnnn nnnnnnnnnn
     6661 nnnnnnnnnn nnnnnnnnnn nnnnnnnnnn nnnnnnnnnn nnnnnnnnnn nnnnnnnnnn
     6721 nnnnnnnnnn nnnnnnnnnn ncnnnnnnnn nnnnnnnnnn nnnnnnnnnn nnnnnnnnnn
     6781 nnnnnnnnnn nnnnnnnnnn nnnnnnnnnn nnnnnnnnnn nnnnnnnnnn nnnannnnnn
     6841 nnnnnnnnnn nnnnnnnnnn nnnnnnnnnn nnnnnnnnnn nnncctttga cgttggagtc
     6901 cacgttcttt nnnnnnnnnn nnnnnnnnnn nnnnnnnnnn nnnnnnnacc ctatctcggt
     6961 ctattctttt gatttataag ggattttgcc gatttcggcc tattggttaa aaaatgagct
     7021 gatttaacaa aaatttaacg cgaattaatt ctgtggaatg tgtgtcagtt agggtgtgga
     7081 aagtccccag gctccccagc aggcagaagt atgcaaagca tgcatctcaa ttagtcagca
     7141 accaggtgtg gaaagtcccc aggctcccca gcaggcagaa gtatgcaaag catgcatctc
     7201 aattagtcag caaccatagt cccgccccta actccgccca tcccgcccct aactccgccc
     7261 agttccgccc attctccgcc ccatggctga ctaatttttt ttatttatgc agaggccgag
     7321 gccgcctctg cctctgagct attccagaag tagtgaggag gcttttttgg aggcctaggc
     7381 ttttgcaaaa agctcccggg agcttgtata tccattttcg gatctgatca gcacgtgttg
     7441 acaattaatc atcggcatag tatatcggca tagtataata cgacaaggtg aggaactaaa
     7501 ccatggccaa gttgaccagt gccgttccgg tgctcaccgc gcgcgacgtc gccggagcgg
     7561 tcgagttctg gaccgaccgg ctcgggttct cccgggactt cgtggaggac gacttcgccg
     7621 gtgtggtccg ggacgacgtg accctgttca tcagcgcggt ccaggaccag gtggtgccgg
     7681 acaacaccct ggcctgggtg tgggtgcgcg gcctggacga gctgtacgcc gagtggtcgg
     7741 aggtcgtgtc cacgaacttc cgggacgcct ccgggccggc catgaccgag atcggcgagc
     7801 agccgtgggg gcgggagttc gccctgcgcg acccggccgg caactgcgtg cacttcgtgg
     7861 ccgaggagca ggactgacac gtgctacgag atttcgattc caccgccgcc ttctatgaaa
     7921 ggttgggctt cggaatcgtt ttccgggacg ccggctggat gatcctccag cgcggggatc
     7981 tcatgctgga gttcttcgcc caccccaact tgtttattgc agcttataat ggttacaaat
     8041 aaagcaatag catcacaaat ttcacaaata aagcattttt ttcactgcat tctagttgtg
     8101 gtttgtccaa actcatcaat gtatcttatc atgtctgtat accgtcgacc tctagctaga
     8161 gcttggcgta atcatggtca tagctgtttc ctgtgtgaaa ttgttatccg ctcacaattc
     8221 cacacaacat acgagccgga agcataaagt gtaaagcctg gggtgcctaa tgagtgagct
     8281 aactcacatt aattgcgttg cgctcactgc ccgctttcca gtcgggaaac ctgtcgtgcc
     8341 agctgcatta atgaatcggc caacgcgcgg ggagaggcgg tttgcgtatt gggcgctctt
     8401 ccgcttcctc gctcactgac tcgctgcgct cggtcgttcg gctgcggcga gcggtatcag
     8461 ctcactcaaa ggcggtaata cggttatcca cagaatcagg ggataacgca ggaaagaaca
     8521 tgtgagcaaa aggccagcaa aaggccagga accgtaaaaa ggccgcgttg ctggcgtttt
     8581 tccataggct ccgcccccct gacgagcatc acaaaaatcg acgctcaagt cagaggtggc
     8641 gaaacccgac aggactataa agataccagg cgtttccccc tggaagctcc ctcgtgcgct
     8701 ctcctgttcc gaccctgccg cttaccggat acctgtccgc ctttctccct tcgggaagcg
     8761 tggcgctttc tcatagctca cgctgtaggt atctcagttc ggtgtaggtc gttcgctcca
     8821 agctgggctg tgtgcacgaa ccccccgttc agcccgaccg ctgcgcctta tccggtaact
     8881 atcgtcttga gtccaacccg gtaagacacg acttatcgcc actggcagca gccactggta
     8941 acaggattag cagagcgagg tatgtaggcg gtgctacaga gttcttgaag tggtggccta
     9001 actacggcta cactagaaga acagtatttg gtatctgcgc tctgctgaag ccagttacct
     9061 tcggaaaaag agttggtagc tcttgatccg gcaaacaaac caccgctggt agcggtggtt
     9121 tttttgtttg caagcagcag attacgcgca gaaaaaaagg atctcaagaa gatcctttga
     9181 tcttttctac ggggtctgac gctcagtgga acgaaaactc acgttaaggg attttggtca
     9241 tgagattatc aaaaaggatc ttcacctaga tccttttaaa ttaaaaatga agttttaaat
     9301 caatctaaag tatatatgag taaacttggt ctgacagtta ccaatgctta atcagtgagg
     9361 cacctatctc agcgatctgt ctatttcgtt catccatagt tgcctgactc cccgtcgtgt
     9421 agataactac gatacgggag ggcttaccat ctggccccag tgctgcaatg ataccgcgag
     9481 acccacgctc accggctcca gatttatcag caataaacca gccagccgga agggccgagc
     9541 gcagaagtgg tcctgcaact ttatccgcct ccatccagtc tattaattgt tgccgggaag
     9601 ctagagtaag tagttcgcca gttaatagtt tgcgcaacgt tgttgccatt gctacaggca
     9661 tcgtggtgtc acgctcgtcg tttggtatgg cttcattcag ctccggttcc caacgatcaa
     9721 ggcgagttac atgatccccc atgttgtgca aaaaagcggt tagctccttc ggtcctccga
     9781 tcgttgtcag aagtaagttg gccgcagtgt tatcactcat ggttatggca gcactgcata
     9841 attctcttac tgtcatgcca tccgtaagat gcttttctgt gactggtgag tactcaacca
     9901 agtcattctg agaatagtgt atgcggcgac cgagttgctc ttgcccggcg tcaatacggg
     9961 ataataccgc gccacatagc agaactttaa aagtgctcat cattggaaaa cgttcttcgg
    10021 ggcgaaaact ctcaaggatc ttaccgctgt tgagatccag ttcgatgtaa cccactcgtg
    10081 cacccaactg atcttcagca tcttttactt tcaccagcgt ttctgggtga gcaaaaacag
    10141 gaaggcaaaa tgccgcaaaa aagggaataa gggcgacacg gaaatgttga atactcatac
    10201 tcttcctttt tcaatattat tgaagcattt atcagggtta ttgtctcatg agcggataca
    10261 tatttgaatg tatttagaaa aataaacaaa taggggttcc gcgcacattt ccccgaaaag
    10321 tgccacctga c
//
