Features (pLannotate 1.2.2; 32 found; start..end, strand, type, name):
     22..74      -  misc_feature   bom (fragment): basis of mobility region from pBR322
    229..608     +  enhancer       CMV enhancer: human cytomegalovirus immediate early enhancer
    609..808     +  promoter       CMV promoter: human cytomegalovirus (CMV) immediate early promoter
    826..1006    +  LTR            5' LTR (truncated): truncated 5' long terminal repeat (LTR) from HIV-1
   1053..1178    +  misc_feature   HIV-1 Ψ: packaging signal of human immunodeficiency virus type 1
   1162..1525    +  CDS            HIV-1 gag (fragment): gag protein from human immunodeficiency virus 1; gag
   1671..1904    +  misc_feature   RRE: The Rev response element (RRE) of HIV-1 allows for Rev-dependent mRNA export from the nucleus to the cytoplasm.
   2281..2381    +  CDS            Rev (fragment): human immunodeficiency virus 1 (HIV-1) Rev protein; rev; enhances nuclear export of unspliced and incompletely spliced viral mRNAs
   2431..2548    +  misc_feature   cPPT/CTS: central polypurine tract and central termination sequence of HIV-1
   2613..3824    +  promoter       UbC promoter: human ubiquitin C promoter
   3835..3858    -  misc_feature   MCS (fragment): pUC18/19 multiple cloning site
   4183..4235    +  CDS            P2A (fragment): 2A peptide from porcine teschovirus-1 polyprotein Eukaryotic ribosomes fail to insert a peptide bond between the Gly and Pro residues, yielding separate polypeptides.
   4277..4995    +  CDS            EBFP (fragment): enhanced blue variant of GFP mammalian codon-optimized
   4996..5014    +  misc_feature   MCS (fragment): pBluescript multiple cloning site
   5014..5602    +  misc_feature   WPRE: woodchuck hepatitis virus posttranscriptional regulatory element
   5539..6120    +  CDS            nef (fragment): NEF_HV1H2 - Experimental evidence at protein level: Swiss-Prot protein existence level 1. Extracellular Nef protein targets CD4(+) T-lymphocytes for apoptosis by interacting with CXCR4 surface receptors. From Human immunodeficiency virus type 1 group M subtype B (isolate HXB2) (HIV-1).
   6127..6307    +  LTR            5' LTR (truncated): truncated 5' long terminal repeat (LTR) from HIV-1
   6339..6563    +  polyA_signal   bGH poly(A) signal: bovine growth hormone polyadenylation signal
   6567..6588    +  promoter       SV40 promoter (fragment): SV40 enhancer and early promoter
   6609..7037    +  rep_origin     f1 ori (sequence partly withheld): f1 bacteriophage origin of replication; arrow indicates direction of (+) strand synthesis
   7090..7300    +  promoter       SV40 promoter: SV40 early promoter
   7356..7403    +  promoter       EM7 promoter: synthetic bacterial promoter&nbsp
   7422..7796    +  CDS            BleoR: antibiotic-binding protein; Sh ble from Streptoalloteichus hindustanus; confers resistance to bleomycin, phleomycin, and Zeocin™
   7806..7931    +  CDS            ble (fragment): BLE_KLEPN - Experimental evidence at protein level: Swiss-Prot protein existence level 1. Binding protein with a strong affinity to the bleomycin family of antibiotics. Binds to CL990; an antimitotic-antibiotic compound. From Klebsiella pneumoniae.
   7926..8047    +  polyA_signal   SV40 poly(A) signal: SV40 polyadenylation signal
   8120..8136    -  protein_bind   lac operator: The lac repressor binds to the lac operator to inhibit transcription in E. coli. This inhibition can be relieved by adding lactose or isopropyl-β-D-thiogalactopyranoside (IPTG). lac repressor encoded by lacI
   8144..8174    -  promoter       lac promoter: promoter for the E. coli lac operon
   8189..8210    -  protein_bind   CAP binding site: CAP binding activates transcription in the presence of cAMP. E. coli catabolite activator protein
   8223..8315    -  CDS            lacI (fragment): lac repressor; lacI; The lac repressor binds to the lac operator to inhibit transcription in E. coli. This inhibition can be relieved by adding lactose or isopropyl-β-D-thiogalactopyranoside (IPTG).
   8498..9086    -  rep_origin     ori: high-copy-number ColE1/pMB1/pBR322/pUC origin of replication
   9257..10117   -  CDS            AmpR: β-lactamase; bla; confers resistance to ampicillin, carbenicillin, and related antibiotics
  10118..10222   -  promoter       AmpR promoter: bla
>Addgene plasmid #108247 | Fuw-AcrIIA4-P2A-GFP | addgene full sequence | sequence record 211609 | Addgene NGS Result
TCGGGAGATCTCCCGATCCCCTATGGTGCACTCTCAGTACAATCTGCTCTGATGCCGCATAGTTAAGCCA
GTATCTGCTCCCTGCTTGTGTGTTGGAGGTCGCTGAGTAGTGCGCGAGCAAAATTTAAGCTACAACAAGG
CAAGGCTTGACCGACAATTGCATGAAGAATCTGCTTAGGGTTAGGCGTTTTGCGCTGCTTCGCGATGTAC
GGGCCAGATATACGCGTTGACATTGATTATTGACTAGTTATTAATAGTAATCAATTACGGGGTCATTAGT
TCATAGCCCATATATGGAGTTCCGCGTTACATAACTTACGGTAAATGGCCCGCCTGGCTGACCGCCCAAC
GACCCCCGCCCATTGACGTCAATAATGACGTATGTTCCCATAGTAACGCCAATAGGGACTTTCCATTGAC
GTCAATGGGTGGAGTATTTACGGTAAACTGCCCACTTGGCAGTACATCAAGTGTATCATATGCCAAGTAC
GCCCCCTATTGACGTCAATGACGGTAAATGGCCCGCCTGGCATTATGCCCAGTACATGACCTTATGGGAC
TTTCCTACTTGGCAGTACATCTACGTATTAGTCATCGCTATTACCATGGTGATGCGGTTTTGGCAGTACA
TCAATGGGCGTGGATAGCGGTTTGACTCACGGGGATTTCCAAGTCTCCACCCCATTGACGTCAATGGGAG
TTTGTTTTGGCACCAAAATCAACGGGACTTTCCAAAATGTCGTAACAACTCCGCCCCATTGACGCAAATG
GGCGGTAGGCGTGTACGGTGGGAGGTCTATATAAGCAGCGCGTTTTGCCTGTACTGGGTCTCTCTGGTTA
GACCAGATCTGAGCCTGGGAGCTCTCTGGCTAACTAGGGAACCCACTGCTTAAGCCTCAATAAAGCTTGC
CTTGAGTGCTTCAAGTAGTGTGTGCCCGTCTGTTGTGTGACTCTGGTAACTAGAGATCCCTCAGACCCTT
TTAGTCAGTGTGGAAAATCTCTAGCAGTGGCGCCCGAACAGGGACTTGAAAGCGAAAGGGAAACCAGAGG
AGCTCTCTCGACGCAGGACTCGGCTTGCTGAAGCGCGCACGGCAAGAGGCGAGGGGCGGCGACTGGTGAG
TACGCCAAAAATTTTGACTAGCGGAGGCTAGAAGGAGAGAGATGGGTGCGAGAGCGTCAGTATTAAGCGG
GGGAGAATTAGATCGCGATGGGAAAAAATTCGGTTAAGGCCAGGGGGAAAGAAAAAATATAAATTAAAAC
ATATAGTATGGGCAAGCAGGGAGCTAGAACGATTCGCAGTTAATCCTGGCCTGTTAGAAACATCAGAAGG
CTGTAGACAAATACTGGGACAGCTACAACCATCCCTTCAGACAGGATCAGAAGAACTTAGATCATTATAT
AATACAGTAGCAACCCTCTATTGTGTGCATCAAAGGATAGAGATAAAAGACACCAAGGAAGCTTTAGACA
AGATAGAGGAAGAGCAAAACAAAAGTAAGACCACCGCACAGCAAGCGGCCGCTGATCTTCAGACCTGGAG
GAGGAGATATGAGGGACAATTGGAGAAGTGAATTATATAAATATAAAGTAGTAAAAATTGAACCATTAGG
AGTAGCACCCACCAAGGCAAAGAGAAGAGTGGTGCAGAGAGAAAAAAGAGCAGTGGGAATAGGAGCTTTG
TTCCTTGGGTTCTTGGGAGCAGCAGGAAGCACTATGGGCGCAGCGTCAATGACGCTGACGGTACAGGCCA
GACAATTATTGTCTGGTATAGTGCAGCAGCAGAACAATTTGCTGAGGGCTATTGAGGCGCAACAGCATCT
GTTGCAACTCACAGTCTGGGGCATCAAGCAGCTCCAGGCAAGAATCCTGGCTGTGGAAAGATACCTAAAG
GATCAACAGCTCCTGGGGATTTGGGGTTGCTCTGGAAAACTCATTTGCACCACTGCTGTGCCTTGGAATG
CTAGTTGGAGTAATAAATCTCTGGAACAGATTTGGAATCACACGACCTGGATGGAGTGGGACAGAGAAAT
TAACAATTACACAAGCTTAATACACTCCTTAATTGAAGAATCGCAAAACCAGCAAGAAAAGAATGAACAA
GAATTATTGGAATTAGATAAATGGGCAAGTTTGTGGAATTGGTTTAACATAACAAATTGGCTGTGGTATA
TAAAATTATTCATAATGATAGTAGGAGGCTTGGTAGGTTTAAGAATAGTTTTTGCTGTACTTTCTATAGT
GAATAGAGTTAGGCAGGGATATTCACCATTATCGTTTCAGACCCACCTCCCAACCCCGAGGGGACCCGAC
AGGCCCGAAGGAATAGAAGAAGAAGGTGGAGAGAGAGACAGAGACAGATCCATTCGATTAGTGAACGGAT
CGGCACTGCGTGCGCCAATTCTGCAGACAAATGGCAGTATTCATCCACAATTTTAAAAGAAAAGGGGGGA
TTGGGGGGTACAGTGCAGGGGAAAGAATAGTAGACATAATAGCAACAGACATACAAACTAAAGAATTACA
AAAACAAATTACAAAAATTCAAAATTTTCGGGTTTATTACAGGGACAGCAGAGATCCAGTTTGGTTAATT
AACCCGTGTCGGCTCCAGATCTGGCCTCCGCGCCGGGTTTTGGCGCCTCCCGCGGGCGCCCCCCTCCTCA
CGGCGAGCGCTGCCACGTCAGACGAAGGGCGCAGCGAGCGTCCTGATCCTTCCGCCCGGACGCTCAGGAC
AGCGGCCCGCTGCTCATAAGACTCGGCCTTAGAACCCCAGTATCAGCAGAAGGACATTTTAGGACGGGAC
TTGGGTGACTCTAGGGCACTGGTTTTCTTTCCAGAGAGCGGAACAGGCGAGGAAAAGTAGTCCCTTCTCG
GCGATTCTGCGGAGGGATCTCCGTGGGGCGGTGAACGCCGATGATTATATAAGGACGCGCCGGGTGTGGC
ACAGCTAGTTCCGTCGCAGCCGGGATTTGGGTCGCGGTTCTTGTTTGTGGATCGCTGTGATCGTCACTTG
GTGAGTAGCGGGCTGCTGGGCTGGCCGGGGCTTTCGTGGCCGCCGGGCCGCTCGGTGGGACGGAAGCGTG
TGGAGAGACCGCCAAGGGCTGTAGTCTGGGTCCGCGAGCAAGGTTGCCCTGAACTGGGGGTTGGGGGGAG
CGCAGCAAAATGGCGGCTGTTCCCGAGTCTTGAATGGAAGACGCTTGTGAGGCGGGCTGTGAGGTCGTTG
AAACAAGGTGGGGGGCATGGTGGGCGGCAAGAACCCAAGGTCTTGAGGCCTTCGCTAATGCGGGAAAGCT
CTTATTCGGGTGAGATGGGCTGGGGCACCATCTGGGGACCCTGACGTGAAGTTTGTCACTGACTGGAGAA
CTCGGTTTGTCGTCTGTTGCGGGGGCGGCAGTTATGGCGGTGCCGTTGGGCAGTGCACCCGTACCTTTGG
GAGCGCGCGCCCTCGTCGTGTCGTGACGTCACCCGTTCTGTTGGCTTATAATGCAGGGTGGGGCCACCTG
CCGGTAGGTGTGCGGTAGGCTTTTCTCCGTCGCAGGACGCAGGGTTCGGGCCTAGGGTAGGCTCTCCTGA
ATCGACAGGCGCCGGACCTCTGGTGAGGGGAGGGATAAGTGAGGCGTCAGTTTCTTTGGTCGGTTTTATG
TACCTATCTTCTTAAGTAGCTGAAGCTCCGGTTTTGAACTATGCGCTCGGGGTTGGCGAGTGTGTTTTGT
GAAGTTTTTTAGGCACCTTTTGAAATGTAATCATTTGGGTCAATATGTAATTTTCAGTGTTAGACTAGTA
AATTGTCCGCTAAATTCTGGCCGTTTTTGGCTTTTTTGTTAGACGAAGCTTGGGCTGCAGGTCGACTCTA
GAGGATCCGCCACCATGAACATTAACGACCTCATACGAGAGATTAAGAACAAAGATTACACCGTCAAACT
GTCAGGAACTGATAGTAACTCAATCACCCAGCTTATTATCAGGGTAAACAATGATGGGAATGAATATGTG
ATATCTGAGAGCGAAAACGAGTCTATCGTCGAGAAATTCATTTCCGCTTTTAAGAACGGGTGGAATCAGG
AATATGAGGATGAAGAAGAATTTTACAATGACATGCAGACGATCACGTTGAAAAGTGAACTGAACCCTAA
GAAGAAGAGGAAGGTTGAATTCGCATACCCCTACGACGTCCCCGACTACGCCGCCACGAACTTCTCTCTG
TTAAAGCAAGCAGGAGATGTTGAAGAAAACCCCGGGCCTATGCCTAAGAAGAAGAGGAAGGTTGCCGACC
CCCCTCTGGTGAGCAAGGGCGAGGAGCTGTTCACCGGGGTGGTGCCCATCCTGGTCGAGCTGGACGGCGA
CGTAAACGGCCACAAGTTCAGCGTGTCCGGCGAGGGCGAGGGCGATGCCACCTACGGCAAGCTGACCCTG
AAGTTCATCTGCACCACCGGCAAGCTGCCCGTGCCCTGGCCCACCCTCGTGACCACCCTGACCTACGGCG
TGCAGTGCTTCAGCCGCTACCCCGACCACATGAAGCAGCACGACTTCTTCAAGTCCGCCATGCCCGAAGG
CTACGTCCAGGAGCGCACCATCTTCTTCAAGGACGACGGCAACTACAAGACCCGCGCCGAGGTGAAGTTC
GAGGGCGACACCCTGGTGAACCGCATCGAGCTGAAGGGCATCGACTTCAAGGAGGACGGCAACATCCTGG
GGCACAAGCTGGAGTACAACTACAACAGCCACAACGTCTATATCATGGCCGACAAGCAGAAGAACGGCAT
CAAGGTGAACTTCAAGATCCGCCACAACATCGAGGACGGCAGCGTGCAGCTCGCCGACCACTACCAGCAG
AACACCCCCATCGGCGACGGCCCCGTGCTGCTGCCCGACAACCACTACCTGAGCACCCAGTCCGCCCTGA
GCAAAGACCCCAACGAGAAGCGCGATCACATGGTCCTGCTGGAGTTCGTGACCGCCGCCGGGATCACTCT
CGGCATGGACGAGCTGTACAAGTGAGATATCAAGCTTATCGATAATCAACCTCTGGATTACAAAATTTGT
GAAAGATTGACTGGTATTCTTAACTATGTTGCTCCTTTTACGCTATGTGGATACGCTGCTTTAATGCCTT
TGTATCATGCTATTGCTTCCCGTATGGCTTTCATTTTCTCCTCCTTGTATAAATCCTGGTTGCTGTCTCT
TTATGAGGAGTTGTGGCCCGTTGTCAGGCAACGTGGCGTGGTGTGCACTGTGTTTGCTGACGCAACCCCC
ACTGGTTGGGGCATTGCCACCACCTGTCAGCTCCTTTCCGGGACTTTCGCTTTCCCCCTCCCTATTGCCA
CGGCGGAACTCATCGCCGCCTGCCTTGCCCGCTGCTGGACAGGGGCTCGGCTGTTGGGCACTGACAATTC
CGTGGTGTTGTCGGGGAAATCATCGTCCTTTCCTTGGCTGCTCGCCTGTGTTGCCACCTGGATTCTGCGC
GGGACGTCCTTCTGCTACGTCCCTTCGGCCCTCAATCCAGCGGACCTTCCTTCCCGCGGCCTGCTGCCGG
CTCTGCGGCCTCTTCCGCGTCTTCGCCTTCGCCCTCAGACGAGTCGGATCTCCCTTTGGGCCGCCTCCCC
GCATCGATACCGTCGACCTCGAGACCTAGAAAAACATGGAGCAATCACAAGTAGCAATACAGCAGCTACC
AATGCTGATTGTGCCTGGCTAGAAGCACAAGAGGAGGAGGAGGTGGGTTTTCCAGTCACACCTCAGGTAC
CTTTAAGACCAATGACTTACAAGGCAGCTGTAGATCTTAGCCACTTTTTAAAAGAAAAGGGGGGACTGGA
AGGGCTAATTCACTCCCAACGAAGACAAGATATCCTTGATCTGTGGATCTACCACACACAAGGCTACTTC
CCTGATTGGCAGAACTACACACCAGGGCCAGGGATCAGATATCCACTGACCTTTGGATGGTGCTACAAGC
TAGTACCAGTTGAGCAAGAGAAGGTAGAAGAAGCCAATGAAGGAGAGAACACCCGCTTGTTACACCCTGT
GAGCCTGCATGGGATGGATGACCCGGAGAGAGAAGTATTAGAGTGGAGGTTTGACAGCCGCCTAGCATTT
CATCACATGGCCCGAGAGCTGCATCCGGACTGTACTGGGTCTCTCTGGTTAGACCAGATCTGAGCCTGGG
AGCTCTCTGGCTAACTAGGGAACCCACTGCTTAAGCCTCAATAAAGCTTGCCTTGAGTGCTTCAAGTAGT
GTGTGCCCGTCTGTTGTGTGACTCTGGTAACTAGAGATCCCTCAGACCCTTTTAGTCAGTGTGGAAAATC
TCTAGCAGGGCCCGTTTAAACCCGCTGATCAGCCTCGACTGTGCCTTCTAGTTGCCAGCCATCTGTTGTT
TGCCCCTCCCCCGTGCCTTCCTTGACCCTGGAAGGTGCCACTCCCACTGTCCTTTCCTAATAAAATGAGG
AAATTGCATCGCATTGTCTGAGTAGGTGTCATTCTATTCTGGGGGGTGGGGTGGGGCAGGACAGCAAGGG
GGAGGATTGGGAAGACAATAGCAGGCATGCTGGGGATGCGGTGGGCTCTATGGCTTCTGAGGCGGAAAGA
ACCAGCTGGGGCTCTAGGGGGTATCCCC
[124 nt withheld, positions 6609-6732]
C
[91 nt withheld, positions 6734-6824]
A
[49 nt withheld, positions 6826-6874]
CCTTTGACGTTGGAGTCCACGTTCTTT
[37 nt withheld, positions 6902-6938]
ACCCTATCTCGGTCTATTCTTTTGATTTATAAGGGATTTTGCCGATTTCGGCCTATTGGTTAAAAAATGA
GCTGATTTAACAAAAATTTAACGCGAATTAATTCTGTGGAATGTGTGTCAGTTAGGGTGTGGAAAGTCCC
CAGGCTCCCCAGCAGGCAGAAGTATGCAAAGCATGCATCTCAATTAGTCAGCAACCATAGTCCCGCCCCT
AACTCCGCCCATCCCGCCCCTAACTCCGCCCAGTTCCGCCCATTCTCCGCCCCATGGCTGACTAATTTTT
TTTATTTATGCAGAGGCCGAGGCCGCCTCTGCCTCTGAGCTATTCCAGAAGTAGTGAGGAGGCTTTTTTG
GAGGCCTAGGCTTTTGCAAAAAGCTCCCGGGAGCTTGTATATCCATTTTCGGATCTGATCAGCACGTGTT
GACAATTAATCATCGGCATAGTATATCGGCATAGTATAATACGACAAGGTGAGGAACTAAACCATGGCCA
AGTTGACCAGTGCCGTTCCGGTGCTCACCGCGCGCGACGTCGCCGGAGCGGTCGAGTTCTGGACCGACCG
GCTCGGGTTCTCCCGGGACTTCGTGGAGGACGACTTCGCCGGTGTGGTCCGGGACGACGTGACCCTGTTC
ATCAGCGCGGTCCAGGACCAGGTGGTGCCGGACAACACCCTGGCCTGGGTGTGGGTGCGCGGCCTGGACG
AGCTGTACGCCGAGTGGTCGGAGGTCGTGTCCACGAACTTCCGGGACGCCTCCGGGCCGGCCATGACCGA
GATCGGCGAGCAGCCGTGGGGGCGGGAGTTCGCCCTGCGCGACCCGGCCGGCAACTGCGTGCACTTCGTG
GCCGAGGAGCAGGACTGACACGTGCTACGAGATTTCGATTCCACCGCCGCCTTCTATGAAAGGTTGGGCT
TCGGAATCGTTTTCCGGGACGCCGGCTGGATGATCCTCCAGCGCGGGGATCTCATGCTGGAGTTCTTCGC
CCACCCCAACTTGTTTATTGCAGCTTATAATGGTTACAAATAAAGCAATAGCATCACAAATTTCACAAAT
AAAGCATTTTTTTCACTGCATTCTAGTTGTGGTTTGTCCAAACTCATCAATGTATCTTATCATGTCTGTA
TACCGTCGACCTCTAGCTAGAGCTTGGCGTAATCATGGTCATAGCTGTTTCCTGTGTGAAATTGTTATCC
GCTCACAATTCCACACAACATACGAGCCGGAAGCATAAAGTGTAAAGCCTGGGGTGCCTAATGAGTGAGC
TAACTCACATTAATTGCGTTGCGCTCACTGCCCGCTTTCCAGTCGGGAAACCTGTCGTGCCAGCTGCATT
AATGAATCGGCCAACGCGCGGGGAGAGGCGGTTTGCGTATTGGGCGCTCTTCCGCTTCCTCGCTCACTGA
CTCGCTGCGCTCGGTCGTTCGGCTGCGGCGAGCGGTATCAGCTCACTCAAAGGCGGTAATACGGTTATCC
ACAGAATCAGGGGATAACGCAGGAAAGAACATGTGAGCAAAAGGCCAGCAAAAGGCCAGGAACCGTAAAA
AGGCCGCGTTGCTGGCGTTTTTCCATAGGCTCCGCCCCCCTGACGAGCATCACAAAAATCGACGCTCAAG
TCAGAGGTGGCGAAACCCGACAGGACTATAAAGATACCAGGCGTTTCCCCCTGGAAGCTCCCTCGTGCGC
TCTCCTGTTCCGACCCTGCCGCTTACCGGATACCTGTCCGCCTTTCTCCCTTCGGGAAGCGTGGCGCTTT
CTCATAGCTCACGCTGTAGGTATCTCAGTTCGGTGTAGGTCGTTCGCTCCAAGCTGGGCTGTGTGCACGA
ACCCCCCGTTCAGCCCGACCGCTGCGCCTTATCCGGTAACTATCGTCTTGAGTCCAACCCGGTAAGACAC
GACTTATCGCCACTGGCAGCAGCCACTGGTAACAGGATTAGCAGAGCGAGGTATGTAGGCGGTGCTACAG
AGTTCTTGAAGTGGTGGCCTAACTACGGCTACACTAGAAGAACAGTATTTGGTATCTGCGCTCTGCTGAA
GCCAGTTACCTTCGGAAAAAGAGTTGGTAGCTCTTGATCCGGCAAACAAACCACCGCTGGTAGCGGTGGT
TTTTTTGTTTGCAAGCAGCAGATTACGCGCAGAAAAAAAGGATCTCAAGAAGATCCTTTGATCTTTTCTA
CGGGGTCTGACGCTCAGTGGAACGAAAACTCACGTTAAGGGATTTTGGTCATGAGATTATCAAAAAGGAT
CTTCACCTAGATCCTTTTAAATTAAAAATGAAGTTTTAAATCAATCTAAAGTATATATGAGTAAACTTGG
TCTGACAGTTACCAATGCTTAATCAGTGAGGCACCTATCTCAGCGATCTGTCTATTTCGTTCATCCATAG
TTGCCTGACTCCCCGTCGTGTAGATAACTACGATACGGGAGGGCTTACCATCTGGCCCCAGTGCTGCAAT
GATACCGCGAGACCCACGCTCACCGGCTCCAGATTTATCAGCAATAAACCAGCCAGCCGGAAGGGCCGAG
CGCAGAAGTGGTCCTGCAACTTTATCCGCCTCCATCCAGTCTATTAATTGTTGCCGGGAAGCTAGAGTAA
GTAGTTCGCCAGTTAATAGTTTGCGCAACGTTGTTGCCATTGCTACAGGCATCGTGGTGTCACGCTCGTC
GTTTGGTATGGCTTCATTCAGCTCCGGTTCCCAACGATCAAGGCGAGTTACATGATCCCCCATGTTGTGC
AAAAAAGCGGTTAGCTCCTTCGGTCCTCCGATCGTTGTCAGAAGTAAGTTGGCCGCAGTGTTATCACTCA
TGGTTATGGCAGCACTGCATAATTCTCTTACTGTCATGCCATCCGTAAGATGCTTTTCTGTGACTGGTGA
GTACTCAACCAAGTCATTCTGAGAATAGTGTATGCGGCGACCGAGTTGCTCTTGCCCGGCGTCAATACGG
GATAATACCGCGCCACATAGCAGAACTTTAAAAGTGCTCATCATTGGAAAACGTTCTTCGGGGCGAAAAC
TCTCAAGGATCTTACCGCTGTTGAGATCCAGTTCGATGTAACCCACTCGTGCACCCAACTGATCTTCAGC
ATCTTTTACTTTCACCAGCGTTTCTGGGTGAGCAAAAACAGGAAGGCAAAATGCCGCAAAAAAGGGAATA
AGGGCGACACGGAAATGTTGAATACTCATACTCTTCCTTTTTCAATATTATTGAAGCATTTATCAGGGTT
ATTGTCTCATGAGCGGATACATATTTGAATGTATTTAGAAAAATAAACAAATAGGGGTTCCGCGCACATT
TCCCCGAAAAGTGCCACCTGACGTCGACGGA
